>Addgene plasmid #73284 | pCfB3042(gRNA X-4) | depositor full sequence | sequence record 166364 | Full plasmid sequence
TCGCGCGTTTCGGTGATGACGGTGAAAACCTCTGACACATGCAGCTCCCGGAGACGGTCACAGCTTGTCT
GTAAGCGGATGCCGGGAGCAGACAAGCCCGTCAGGGCGCGTCAGCGGGCTGCATTTAAATGATCTGTTTA
GCTTGCCTCGTCCCCGCCGGGTCACCCGGCCAGCGACATGGAGGCCCAGAATACCCTCCTTGACAGTCTT
GACGTGCGCAGCTCAGGGGCATGATGTGACTGTCGCCCGTACATTTAGCCCATACATCCCCATGTATAAT
CATTTGCATCCATACATTTTGATGGCCGCACGGCGCGAAGCAAAAATTACGGCTCCTCGCTGCAGACCTG
CGAGCAGGGAAACGCTCCCCTCACAGACGCGTTGAATTGTCCCCACGCCGCGCCCCTGTAGAGAAATATA
AAAGGTTAGGATTTGCCACTGAGGTTCTTCTTTCATATACTTCCTTTTAAAATCTTGCTAGGATACAGTT
CTCACATCACATCCGAACATAAACAACCATGGGTACCACTCTTGACGACACGGCTTACCGGTACCGCACC
AGTGTCCCGGGGGACGCCGAGGCCATCGAGGCACTGGATGGGTCCTTCACCACCGACACCGTTTTCCGCG
TCACCACCACCGGGGACGGCTTCACCCTGCGGGAGGTGCCGGTGGACCCGCCCCTGACCAAGGTGTTCCC
CGACGACGAATCGGACGACGAATCGGACGACGGGGAGGACGGCGACCCGGACTCCCGGACGTTCGTCGCG
TACGGGGACGACGGCGACCTGGCGGGCTTCGTGGTCGTCTCGTACTCCGGCTGGAACCGCCGGCTGACCG
TCGAGGACATCGAGGTCGCCCCGGAGCACCGGGGGCACGGGGTCGGGCGCGCGTTGATGGGGCTCGCGAC
GGAGTTCGCCCGCGAGCGGGGCGCCGGGCACCTCTGGCTGGAGGTCACCAACGTCAACGCACCGGCGATC
CACGCGTACCGGCGGATGGGGTTCACCCTCTGCGGCCTGGACACCGCCCTGTACGACGGCACCGCCTCGG
ACGGCGAGCAGGCGCTCTACATGAGCATGCCCTGCCCCTAATCAGTACTGACAATAAAAAGATTCTTGTT
TTCAAGAACTTGTCATTTGTATAGTTTTTTTATATTGTAGTTGTTCTATTTTAATCAAATGTTAGCGTGA
TTTATATTTTTTTTCGCCTCGACATCATCTGCCCAGATGCGAAGTTAAGTGCGCAGAAAGTAATATCATG
CGTCAATCGTATGTGAATGCTGGTCGCTATACTGCTGTCGATTCGATACTAACGCCGCCATCCAGTGTCG
AAAACGAGCTGCGGCCGCCTACAGGGCGCGTCCATTCGCCATTCAGGCTGCGCAACTGTTGGGAAGGGCG
ATCGGTGCGGGCCTCTTCGCTATTACGCCAGCTGGAATGCGTGCGATAGGGAACAAAAGCTGGAGCTTCT
TTGAAAAGATAATGTATGATTATGCTTTCACTCATATTTATACAGAAACTTGATGTTTTCTTTCGAGTAT
ATACAAGGTGATTACATGTACGTTTGAAGTACAACTCTAGATTTTGTAGTGCCCTCTTGGGCTAGCGGTA
AAGGTGCGCATTTTTTCACACCCTACAATGTTCTGTTCAAAAGATTTTGGTCAAACGCTGTAGAAGTGAA
AGTTGGTGCGCATGTTTCGGCGTTCGAAACTTCTCCGCAGTGAAAGATAAATGATCCGCCATTCAAGAGC
AGCAACGTTTTAGAGCTAGAAATAGCAAGTTAAAATAAGGCTAGTCCGTTATCAACTTGAAAAAGTGGCA
CCGAGTCGGTGGTGCTTTTTTTGTTTTTTATGTCTTCGAGTCATGTAATTAGTTAATCGCGTGCATTCCA
GCTGCATTAATGAATCGGCCAACGCGCGGGGAGAGGCGGTTTGCGTATTGGGCGCTCTTCCGCTTCCTCG
CTCACTGACTCGCTGCGCTCGGTCGTTCGGCTGCGGCGAGCGGTATCAGCTCACTCAAAGGCGGTAATAC
GGTTATCCACAGAATCAGGGGATAACGCAGGAAAGAACATGTGAGCAAAAGGCCAGCAAAAGGCCAGGAA
CCGTAAAAAGGCCGCGTTGCTGGCGTTTTTCCATAGGCTCCGCCCCCCTGACGAGCATCACAAAAATCGA
CGCTCAAGTCAGAGGTGGCGAAACCCGACAGGACTATAAAGATACCAGGCGTTTCCCCCTGGAAGCTCCC
TCGTGCGCTCTCCTGTTCCGACCCTGCCGCTTACCGGATACCTGTCCGCCTTTCTCCCTTCGGGAAGCGT
GGCGCTTTCTCATAGCTCACGCTGTAGGTATCTCAGTTCGGTGTAGGTCGTTCGCTCCAAGCTGGGCTGT
GTGCACGAACCCCCCGTTCAGCCCGACCGCTGCGCCTTATCCGGTAACTATCGTCTTGAGTCCAACCCGG
TAAGACACGACTTATCGCCACTGGCAGCAGCCACTGGTAACAGGATTAGCAGAGCGAGGTATGTAGGCGG
TGCTACAGAGTTCTTGAAGTGGTGGCCTAACTACGGCTACACTAGAAGGACAGTATTTGGTATCTGCGCT
CTGCTGAAGCCAGTTACCTTCGGAAAAAGAGTTGGTAGCTCTTGATCCGGCAAACAAACCACCGCTGGTA
GCGGTGGTTTTTTTGTTTGCAAGCAGCAGATTACGCGCAGAAAAAAAGGATCTCAAGAAGATCCTTTGAT
CTTTTCTACGGGGTCTGACGCTCAGTGGAACGAAAACTCACGTTAAGGGATTTTGGTCATGAGATTATCA
AAAAGGATCTTCACCTAGATCCTTTTAAATTAAAAATGAAGTTTTAAATCAATCTAAAGTATATATGAGT
AAACTTGGTCTGACAGTTACCAATGCTTAATCAGTGAGGCACCTATCTCAGCGATCTGTCTATTTCGTTC
ATCCATAGTTGCCTGACTCCCCGTCGTGTAGATAACTACGATACGGGAGGGCTTACCATCTGGCCCCAGT
GCTGCAATGATACCGCGAGACCCACGCTCACCGGCTCCAGATTTATCAGCAATAAACCAGCCAGCCGGAA
GGGCCGAGCGCAGAAGTGGTCCTGCAACTTTATCCGCCTCCATCCAGTCTATTAATTGTTGCCGGGAAGC
TAGAGTAAGTAGTTCGCCAGTTAATAGTTTGCGCAACGTTGTTGCCATTGCTACAGGCATCGTGGTGTCA
CGCTCGTCGTTTGGTATGGCTTCATTCAGCTCCGGTTCCCAACGATCAAGGCGAGTTACATGATCCCCCA
TGTTGTGCAAAAAAGCGGTTAGCTCCTTCGGTCCTCCGATCGTTGTCAGAAGTAAGTTGGCCGCAGTGTT
ATCACTCATGGTTATGGCAGCACTGCATAATTCTCTTACTGTCATGCCATCCGTAAGATGCTTTTCTGTG
ACTGGTGAGTACTCAACCAAGTCATTCTGAGAATAGTGTATGCGGCGACCGAGTTGCTCTTGCCCGGCGT
CAATACGGGATAATACCGCGCCACATAGCAGAACTTTAAAAGTGCTCATCATTGGAAAACGTTCTTCGGG
GCGAAAACTCTCAAGGATCTTACCGCTGTTGAGATCCAGTTCGATGTAACCCACTCGTGCACCCAACTGA
TCTTCAGCATCTTTTACTTTCACCAGCGTTTCTGGGTGAGCAAAAACAGGAAGGCAAAATGCCGCAAAAA
AGGGAATAAGGGCGACACGGAAATGTTGAATACTCATACTCTTCCTTTTTCAATATTATTGAAGCATTTA
TCAGGGTTATTGTCTCATGAGCGGATACATATTTGAATGTATTTAGAAAAATAAACAAATAGGGGTTCCG
CGCACATTTCCCCGAAAAGTGCCACCTGAACGAAGCATCTGTGCTTCATTTTGTAGAACAAAAATGCAAC
GCGAGAGCGCTAATTTTTCAAACAAAGAATCTGAGCTGCATTTTTACAGAACAGAAATGCAACGCGAAAG
CGCTATTTTACCAACGAAGAATCTGTGCTTCATTTTTGTAAAACAAAAATGCAACGCGAGAGCGCTAATT
TTTCAAACAAAGAATCTGAGCTGCATTTTTACAGAACAGAAATGCAACGCGAGAGCGCTATTTTACCAAC
AAAGAATCTATACTTCTTTTTTGTTCTACAAAAATGCATCCCGAGAGCGCTATTTTTCTAACAAAGCATC
TTAGATTACTTTTTTTCTCCTTTGTGCGCTCTATAATGCAGTCTCTTGATAACTTTTTGCACTGTAGGTC
CGTTAAGGTTAGAAGAAGGCTACTTTGGTGTCTATTTTCTCTTCCATAAAAAAAGCCTGACTCCACTTCC
CGCGTTTACTGATTACTAGCGAAGCTGCGGGTGCATTTTTTCAAGATAAAGGCATCCCCGATTATATTCT
ATACCGATGTGGATTGCGCATACTTTGTGAACAGAAAGTGATAGCGTTGATGATTCTTCATTGGTCAGAA
AATTATGAACGGTTTCTTCTATTTTGTCTCTATATACTACGTATAGGAAATGTTTACATTTTCGTATTGT
TTTCGATTCACTCTATGAATAGTTCTTACTACAATTTTTTTGTCTAAAGAGTAATACTAGAGATAAACAT
AAAAAATGTAGAGGTCGAGTTTAGATGCAAGTTCAAGGAGCGAAAGGTGGATGGGTAGGTTATATAGGGA
TATAGCACAGAGATATATAGCAAAGAGATACTTTTGAGCAATGTTTGTGGAAGCGGTATTCGCAATATTT
TAGTAGCTCGTTACAGTCCGGTGCGTTTTTGGTTTTTTGAAAGTGCGTCTTCAGAGCGCTTTTGGTTTTC
AAAAGCGCTCTGAAGTTCCTATACTTTCTAGAGAATAGGAACTTCGGAATAGGAACTTCAAAGCGTTTCC
GAAAACGAGCGCTTCCGAAAATGCAACGCGAGCTGCGCACATACAGCTCACTGTTCACGTCGCACCTATA
TCTGCGTGTTGCCTGTATATATATATACATGAGAAGAACGGCATAGTGCGTGTTTATGCTTAAATGCGTA
CTTATATGCGTCTATTTATGTAGGATGAAAGGTAGTCTAGTACCTCCTGTGATATTATCCCATTCCATGC
GGGGTATCGTATGCTTCCTTCAGCACTACCCTTTAGCTGTTCTATATGCTGCCACTCCTCAATTGGATTA
GTCTCATCCTTCAATGCTATCATTTCCTTTGATATTGGATCATACTAAGAAACCATTATTATCATGACAT
TAACCTATAAAAATAGGCGTATCACGAGGCCCTTTCGTC
Features (pLannotate 1.2.2; 13 found; start..end, strand, type, name):
    175..518     +  promoter       TEF promoter: Ashbya gossypii TEF promoter
    525..1089    +  CDS            NrsR (fragment): nourseothricin acetyltransferase; Streptomyces noursei nat1; confers resistance to nourseothricin
   1097..1294    +  terminator     TEF terminator: Ashbya gossypii TEF terminator
   1365..1435    -  CDS            lacZα (fragment): LacZα fragment of β-galactosidase; lacZ fragment
   1468..1736    +  promoter       SNR52 promoter: promoter for the S. cerevisiae small nucleolar RNA gene SNR52
   1757..1831    +  misc_RNA       gRNA scaffold: guide RNA scaffold for the Streptococcus pyogenes CRISPR/Cas9 system
   1836..1855    +  terminator     SUP4 terminator: transcription terminator for the S. cerevisiae SUP4 tRNA gene
   1888..1945    -  CDS            lacI (fragment): lac repressor; lacI; The lac repressor binds to the lac operator to inhibit transcription in E. coli. This inhibition can be relieved by adding lactose or isopropyl-β-D-thiogalactopyranoside (IPTG).
   2128..2716    -  rep_origin     ori: high-copy-number ColE1/pMB1/pBR322/pUC origin of replication
   2887..3747    -  CDS            AmpR: β-lactamase; bla; confers resistance to ampicillin, carbenicillin, and related antibiotics
   3748..3852    -  promoter       AmpR promoter: bla
   3879..5221    -  rep_origin     2μ ori: yeast 2μ plasmid origin of replication
   5289..35      +  CDS            rop (fragment) (across the origin): Rop protein, which maintains plasmids at low copy number; rop
