[The description below was written by a language model from this plasmid's Addgene catalogue record and pLannotate feature annotations shown in this document.]
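Description:
pCfB3042(gRNA X-4) is an episomal yeast guide RNA plasmid from the EasyClone-MarkerFree toolkit, which supports marker-less integration of genes into the Saccharomyces cerevisiae genome using CRISPR-Cas9. It derives from the pESC-Leu shuttle vector, from which the GAL promoters and terminators were removed. The LEU2 marker was replaced by a NatMX cassette, leaving a plasmid of about 5.3 kb that was also adapted for USER cloning. In E. coli it is maintained at high copy through a ColE1/pUC-type origin and selected with ampicillin via β-lactamase. In yeast it replicates from the 2μ origin and is selected with nourseothricin, with the nourseothricin acetyltransferase gene placed between the Ashbya gossypii TEF promoter and terminator. Short lacZα, lacI and rop fragments in the annotation appear to be backbone remnants with no functional role.

The payload is a single guide RNA expression unit. The S. cerevisiae SNR52 small nucleolar RNA promoter, which is transcribed by RNA polymerase III, drives a 20-nt targeting sequence fused to the Streptococcus pyogenes Cas9 gRNA scaffold, and the SUP4 tRNA terminator ends the transcript. The plasmid carries no Cas9 gene, so the nuclease must be supplied separately in the host strain. The guide then directs a double-strand break at a defined chromosomal integration site, which promotes homologous recombination of a co-transformed integration cassette without a selectable marker at the locus. The record is inconsistent about the target. The plasmid name and the backbone modification notes specify site X-4, whereas the purpose field says X-2, so the target site should be confirmed before use.
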