Addgene plasmid #73284: pCfB3042(gRNA X-4)
Purpose: EasyClone-MarkerFree guiding RNA vector to direct Cas9 to cut at site X-2
Depositing lab: Irina Borodina. Depositing organization: Danmarks Tekniske Universitet. Publication: EasyClone-MarkerFree: A vector toolkit for marker-less integration of genes into Saccharomyces cerevisiae via CRISPR-Cas9. Jessop-Fabre MM, Jakociunas T, Stovicek V, Dai Z, Jensen MK, Keasling JD, Borodina I. Biotechnol J. 2016 Aug;11(8):1110-7. doi: 10.1002/biot.201600147. Epub 2016 Jun 23. PubMed 27166612.
Backbone
  Vector backbone: pESC-Leu
  Backbone manufacturer: Agilent
  Backbone size w/o insert (bp): 7758
  Total vector size (bp): 5289
  Modifications to backbone: Gal promoters and terminators removed and Leu selectable marker replaced with NatMX marker. Modified to accept enable USER cloning, with the 20bp recognition sequence replaced to target site X-4 as reported in: Ronda, C., Maury, J., Jakočiūnas, T., Jacobsen, S. A. et al., CrEdit: CRISPR mediated multi-loci gene integration in Saccharomyces cerevisiae. Microb. Cell Fact. 2015, 14, 97.
  Vector type: Yeast Expression, CRISPR ; gRNA
  Selectable markers: nourseothricin
Growth in bacteria
  Bacterial resistance: Ampicillin, 100 μg/mL
  Growth temperature: 37°C
  Growth strain: DH5alpha
  Copy number: High Copy
Gene/Insert
  Gene/Insert name: guiding RNA
  gRNA/shRNA sequence: cgccattcaagagcagcaac
  Species: S. cerevisiae (budding yeast)
Terms and licenses: Academic/Nonprofit Terms; Industry Terms: Not Available to Industry
How to cite: pCfB3042(gRNA X-4) was a gift from Irina Borodina (Addgene plasmid # 73284 ; http://n2t.net/addgene:73284 ; RRID:Addgene_73284)
