>Addgene plasmid #73284 | pCfB3042(gRNA X-4) | addgene partial sequence | sequence record 166069 | pBRforEco 5'-AATAGGCGTATCACGAGGC-3'
CGGTGAAAACCTCTGACACATGCAGCTCCCGGAGACGGTCACAGCTTGTCTGTAAGCGGATGCCGGGAGC
AGACAAGCCCGTCAGGGCGCGTCAGCGGGCTGCATTTAAATGATCTGTTTAGCTTGCCTCGTCCCCGCCG
GGTCACCCGGCCAGCGACATGGAGGCCCAGAATACCCTCCTTGACAGTCTTGACGTGCGCAGCTCAGGGG
CATGATGTGACTGTCGCCCGTACATTTAGCCCATACATCCCCATGTATAATCATTTGCATCCATACATTT
TGATGGCCGCACGGCGCGAAGCAAAAATTACGGCTCCTCGCTGCAGACCTGCGAGCAGGGAAACGCTCCC
CTCACAGACGCGTTGAATTGTCCCCACGCCGCGCCCCTGTAGAGAAATATAAAAGGTTAGGATTTGCCAC
TGAGGTTCTTCTTTCATATACTTCCTTTTAAAATCTTGCTAGGATACAGTTCTCACATCACATCCGAACA
TAAACAACCATGGGTACCACTCTTGACGACACGGCTTACCGGTACCGCACCAGTGTCCCGGGGGACGCCG
AGGCCATCGAGGCACTGGATGGGTCCTTCACCACCGACACCGTTTTCCGCGTCACCACCACCGGGGACGG
CTTCACCCTGCGGGAGGTGCCGGTGGACCCGCCCCTGACCAAGGTGTTCCCCGACGACGAATCGGACGAC
GAATCGGACGACGGGGAGGACGGCGACCCGGACTCCCGGACGTTCGTCGCGTACGGGGACGACGGCGACC
TGGCGGGCTTCGTGGTCGTCTCGTACTCCGGCTGGAACCGCCGGCTGACCGTCGAGGACATCGAGGTCGC
CCCGGAGCACCGGGGGCACGGGGTCGGGCGCGCGTTGATGGGGCTCGCGACGGAGTTCGCCCGCGAGCGG
GGCGCCGGGCACCTCTGGCTGGAGGTCACCAACGTCAACGCACCGGCGATCCACGCGTACCGGCGGATGG
GGTTCACCCTCTGCGGCCTGG
