>Addgene plasmid #73284 | pCfB3042(gRNA X-4) | addgene partial sequence | sequence record 166070 | pBR322ori-F 5'-GGGAAACGCCTGGTATCTTT-3'
TCTGACTTGAGCGTCGATTTTTGTGATGCTCGTCAGGGGGGCGGAGCCTATGGAAAAACGCCAGCAACGC
GGCCTTTTTACGGTTCCTGGCCTTTTGCTGGCCTTTTGCTCACATGTTCTTTCCTGCGTTATCCCCTGAT
TCTGTGGATAACCGTATTACCGCCTTTGAGTGAGCTGATACCGCTCGCCGCAGCCGAACGACCGAGCGCA
GCGAGTCAGTGAGCGAGGAAGCGGAAGAGCGCCCAATACGCAAACCGCCTCTCCCCGCGCGTTGGCCGAT
TCATTAATGCAGCTGGAATGCACGCGATTAACTAATTACATGACTCGAAGACATAAAAAACAAAAAAAGC
ACCACCGACTCGGTGCCACTTTTTCAAGTTGATAACGGACTAGCCTTATTTTAACTTGCTATTTCTAGCT
CTAAAACGTTGCTGCTCTTGAATGGCGGATCATTTATCTTTCACTGCGGAGAAGTTTCGAACGCCGAAAC
ATGCGCACCAACTTTCACTTCTACAGCGTTTGACCAAAATCTTTTGAACAGAACATTGTAGGGTGTGAAA
AAATGCGCACCTTTACCGCTAGCCCAAGAGGGCACTACAAAATCTAGAGTTGTACTTCAAACGTACATGT
AATCACCTTGTATATACTCGAAAGAAAACATCAAGTTTCTGTATAAATATGAGTGAAAGCATAATCATAC
ATTATCTTTTCAAAGAAGCTCCAGCTTTTGTTCCCTATCGCACGCATTCCAGCTGGCGTAATAGCGAAGA
GGCCCGCACCGATCGCCCTTCCCAACAGTTGCGCAGCCTGAATGGCGAATGGACGCGCCCTGTAGGCGGC
CGCAGCTCGTTTTCGACACTGGATGGCGGCGTTAGTATCGAATCGACAGCAGTATAGCGACCAGCATTCA
CATACGATTGACGCATGATATTACTTTCTGCGCACTTAACTTCGCATCTGGGCAGATGATGTCGAGGCGA
A
